>Addgene plasmid #80578 | pDGE76 | depositor full sequence | sequence record 151852 | pDGE76 sequence 15432 bps
CCATGCTAGAGTCCGCAAAAATCACCAGTCTCTCTCTACAAATCTATCTCTCTCTATTTTTCTCCAGAAT
AATGTGTGAGTAGTTCCCAGATAAGGGAATTAGGGTTCTTATAGGGTTTCGCTCATGTGTTGAGCATATA
AGAAACCCTTAGTATGTATTTGTATTTGTAAAATACTTCTATCAATAAAATTTCTAATTCCTAAAACCAA
AATCCAGTGACCTGCAGGCATGCGACGTCGAGCTTAGCTTGAGCTTGGATCAGATTGTCGTTTCCCGCCT
TCAGTTTAAACTATCAGTGTTTGACAGGATATATTGGCGGGTAAACCTAAGAGAAAAGAGCGTTTATTAG
AATAATCGGATATTTAAAAGGGCGTGAAAAGGTTTATCCGTTCGTCCATTTGTATGTGCATGCCAACCAC
AGGGTTCCCCTCGGGATCAAAGTACTTTGATCCAACCCCTCCGCTGCTATAGTGCAGTCGGCTTCTGACG
TTCAGTGCAGCCGTCTTCTGAAAACGACATGTCGCACAAGTCCTAAGTTACGCGACAGGCTGCCGCCCTG
CCCTTTTCCTGGCGTTTTCTTGTCGCGTGTTTTAGTCGCATAAAGTAGAATACTTGCGACTAGAACCGGA
GACATTACGCCATGAACAAGAGCGCCGCCGCTGGCCTGCTGGGCTATGCCCGCGTCAGCACCGACGACCA
GGACTTGACCAACCAACGGGCCGAACTGCACGCGGCCGGCTGCACCAAGCTGTTTTCCGAGAAGATCACC
GGCACCAGGCGCGACCGCCCGGAGCTGGCCAGGATGCTTGACCACCTACGCCCTGGCGACGTTGTGACAG
TGACCAGGCTAGACCGCCTGGCCCGCAGCACCCGCGACCTACTGGACATTGCCGAGCGCATCCAGGAGGC
CGGCGCGGGCCTGCGTAGCCTGGCAGAGCCGTGGGCCGACACCACCACGCCGGCCGGCCGCATGGTGTTG
ACCGTGTTCGCCGGCATTGCCGAGTTCGAGCGTTCCCTAATCATCGACCGCACCCGGAGCGGGCGCGAGG
CCGCCAAGGCCCGAGGCGTGAAGTTTGGCCCCCGCCCTACCCTCACCCCGGCACAGATCGCGCACGCCCG
CGAGCTGATCGACCAGGAAGGCCGCACCGTGAAAGAGGCGGCTGCACTGCTTGGCGTGCATCGCTCGACC
CTGTACCGCGCACTTGAGCGCAGCGAGGAAGTGACGCCCACCGAGGCCAGGCGGCGCGGTGCCTTCCGTG
AGGACGCATTGACCGAGGCCGACGCCCTGGCGGCCGCCGAGAATGAACGCCAAGAGGAACAAGCATGAAA
CCGCACCAGGACGGCCAGGACGAACCGTTTTTCATTACCGAAGAGATCGAGGCGGAGATGATCGCGGCCG
GGTACGTGTTCGAGCCGCCCGCGCACGTCTCAACCGTGCGGCTGCATGAAATCCTGGCCGGTTTGTCTGA
TGCCAAGCTGGCGGCCTGGCCGGCCAGCTTGGCCGCTGAAGAAACCGAGCGCCGCCGTCTAAAAAGGTGA
TGTGTATTTGAGTAAAACAGCTTGCGTCATGCGGTCGCTGCGTATATGATGCGATGAGTAAATAAACAAA
TACGCAAGGGGAACGCATGAAGGTTATCGCTGTACTTAACCAGAAAGGCGGGTCAGGCAAGACGACCATC
GCAACCCATCTAGCCCGCGCCCTGCAACTCGCCGGGGCCGATGTTCTGTTAGTCGATTCCGATCCCCAGG
GCAGTGCCCGCGATTGGGCGGCCGTGCGGGAAGATCAACCGCTAACCGTTGTCGGCATCGACCGCCCGAC
GATTGACCGCGACGTGAAGGCCATCGGCCGGCGCGACTTCGTAGTGATCGACGGAGCGCCCCAGGCGGCG
GACTTGGCTGTGTCCGCGATCAAGGCAGCCGACTTCGTGCTGATTCCGGTGCAGCCAAGCCCTTACGACA
TATGGGCCACCGCCGACCTGGTGGAGCTGGTTAAGCAGCGCATTGAGGTCACGGATGGAAGGCTACAAGC
GGCCTTTGTCGTGTCGCGGGCGATCAAAGGCACGCGCATCGGCGGTGAGGTTGCCGAGGCGCTGGCCGGG
TACGAGCTGCCCATTCTTGAGTCCCGTATCACGCAGCGCGTGAGCTACCCAGGCACTGCCGCCGCCGGCA
CAACCGTTCTTGAATCAGAACCCGAGGGCGACGCTGCCCGCGAGGTCCAGGCGCTGGCCGCTGAAATTAA
ATCAAAACTCATTTGAGTTAATGAGGTAAAGAGAAAATGAGCAAAAGCACAAACACGCTAAGTGCCGGCC
GTCCGAGCGCACGCAGCAGCAAGGCTGCAACGTTGGCCAGCCTGGCAGACACGCCAGCCATGAAGCGGGT
CAACTTTCAGTTGCCGGCGGAGGATCACACCAAGCTGAAGATGTACGCGGTACGCCAAGGCAAGACCATT
ACCGAGCTGCTATCTGAATACATCGCGCAGCTACCAGAGTAAATGAGCAAATGAATAAATGAGTAGATGA
ATTTTAGCGGCTAAAGGAGGCGGCATGGAAAATCAAGAACAACCAGGCACCGACGCCGTGGAATGCCCCA
TGTGTGGAGGAACGGGCGGTTGGCCAGGCGTAAGCGGCTGGGTTGTCTGCCGGCCCTGCAATGGCACTGG
AACCCCCAAGCCCGAGGAATCGGCGTGACGGTCGCAAACCATCCGGCCCGGTACAAATCGGCGCGGCGCT
GGGTGATGACCTGGTGGAGAAGTTGAAGGCCGCGCAGGCCGCCCAGCGGCAACGCATCGAGGCAGAAGCA
CGCCCCGGTGAATCGTGGCAAGCGGCCGCTGATCGAATCCGCAAAGAATCCCGGCAACCGCCGGCAGCCG
GTGCGCCGTCGATTAGGAAGCCGCCCAAGGGCGACGAGCAACCAGATTTTTTCGTTCCGATGCTCTATGA
CGTGGGCACCCGCGATAGTCGCAGCATCATGGACGTGGCCGTTTTCCGTCTGTCGAAGCGTGACCGACGA
GCTGGCGAGGTGATCCGCTACGAGCTTCCAGACGGGCACGTAGAGGTTTCCGCAGGGCCGGCCGGCATGG
CCAGTGTGTGGGATTACGACCTGGTACTGATGGCGGTTTCCCATCTAACCGAATCCATGAACCGATACCG
GGAAGGGAAGGGAGACAAGCCCGGCCGCGTGTTCCGTCCACACGTTGCGGACGTACTCAAGTTCTGCCGG
CGAGCCGATGGCGGAAAGCAGAAAGACGACCTGGTAGAAACCTGCATTCGGTTAAACACCACGCACGTTG
CCATGCAGCGTACGAAGAAGGCCAAGAACGGCCGCCTGGTGACGGTATCCGAGGGTGAAGCCTTGATTAG
CCGCTACAAGATCGTAAAGAGCGAAACCGGGCGGCCGGAGTACATCGAGATCGAGCTAGCTGATTGGATG
TACCGCGAGATCACAGAAGGCAAGAACCCGGACGTGCTGACGGTTCACCCCGATTACTTTTTGATCGATC
CCGGCATCGGCCGTTTTCTCTACCGCCTGGCACGCCGCGCCGCAGGCAAGGCAGAAGCCAGATGGTTGTT
CAAGACGATCTACGAACGCAGTGGCAGCGCCGGAGAGTTCAAGAAGTTCTGTTTCACCGTGCGCAAGCTG
ATCGGGTCAAATGACCTGCCGGAGTACGATTTGAAGGAGGAGGCGGGGCAGGCTGGCCCGATCCTAGTCA
TGCGCTACCGCAACCTGATCGAGGGCGAAGCATCCGCCGGTTCCTAATGTACGGAGCAGATGCTAGGGCA
AATTGCCCTAGCAGGGGAAAAAGGTCGAAAAGGTGTCTTTCCTGTGGATAGCACGTACATTGGGAACCCA
AAGCCGTACATTGGGAACCGGAACCCGTACATTGGGAACCCAAAGCCGTACATTGGGAACCGGTCACACA
TGTAAGTGACTGATATAAAAGAGAAAAAAGGCGATTTTTCCGCCTAAAACTCTTTAAAACTTATTAAAAC
TCTTAAAACCCGCCTGGCCTGTGCATAACTGTCTGGCCAGCGCACAGCCGAAGAGCTGCAAAAAGCGCCT
ACCCTTCGGTCGCTGCGCTCCCTACGCCCCGCCGCTTCGCGTCGGCCTATCGCGGCCGCTGGCCGCTCAA
AAATGGCTGGCCTACGGCCAGGCAATCTACCAGGGCGCGGACAAGCCGCGCCGTCGCCACTCGACCGCCG
GCGCCCACATCAAGGCACCCTGCCTCGCGCGTTTCGGTGATGACGGTGAAAACCTCTGACACATGCAGCT
CCCGGAGACGGTCACAGCTTGTCTGTAAGCGGATGCCGGGAGCAGACAAGCCCGTCAGGGCGCGTCAGCG
GGTGTTGGCGGGTGTCGGGGCGCAGCCATGACCCAGTCACGTAGCGATAGCGGAGTGTATACTGGCTTAA
CTATGCGGCATCAGAGCAGATTGTACTGAGAGTGCACCATATGCGGTGTGAAATACCGCACAGATGCGTA
AGGAGAAAATACCGCATCAGGCGCTCTTCCGCTTCCTCGCTCACTGACTCGCTGCGCTCGGTCGTTCGGC
TGCGGCGAGCGGTATCAGCTCACTCAAAGGCGGTAATACGGTTATCCACAGAATCAGGGGATAACGCAGG
AAAGAACATGTGAGCAAAAGGCCAGCAAAAGGCCAGGAACCGTAAAAAGGCCGCGTTGCTGGCGTTTTTC
CATAGGCTCCGCCCCCCTGACGAGCATCACAAAAATCGACGCTCAAGTCAGAGGTGGCGAAACCCGACAG
GACTATAAAGATACCAGGCGTTTCCCCCTGGAAGCTCCCTCGTGCGCTCTCCTGTTCCGACCCTGCCGCT
TACCGGATACCTGTCCGCCTTTCTCCCTTCGGGAAGCGTGGCGCTTTCTCATAGCTCACGCTGTAGGTAT
CTCAGTTCGGTGTAGGTCGTTCGCTCCAAGCTGGGCTGTGTGCACGAACCCCCCGTTCAGCCCGACCGCT
GCGCCTTATCCGGTAACTATCGTCTTGAGTCCAACCCGGTAAGACACGACTTATCGCCACTGGCAGCAGC
CACTGGTAACAGGATTAGCAGAGCGAGGTATGTAGGCGGTGCTACAGAGTTCTTGAAGTGGTGGCCTAAC
TACGGCTACACTAGAAGGACAGTATTTGGTATCTGCGCTCTGCTGAAGCCAGTTACCTTCGGAAAAAGAG
TTGGTAGCTCTTGATCCGGCAAACAAACCACCGCTGGTAGCGGTGGTTTTTTTGTTTGCAAGCAGCAGAT
TACGCGCAGAAAAAAAGGATCTCAAGAAGATCCTTTGATCTTTTCTACGGGGTCTGACGCTCAGTGGAAC
GAAAACTCACGTTAAGGGATTTTGGTCATGCATGATATATCTCCCAATTTGTGTAGGGCTTATTATGCAC
GCTTAAAAATAATAAAAGCAGACTTGACCTGATAGTTTGGCTGTGAGCAATTATGTGCTTAGTGCATCTA
ATCGCTTGAGTTAACGCCGGCGAAGCGGCGTCGGCTTGAACGAATTTCTAGCTAGACATTATTTGCCGAC
TACCTTGGTGATCTCGCCTTTCACGTAGTGGACAAATTCTTCCAACTGATCTGCGCGCGAGGCCAAGCGA
TCTTCTTCTTGTCCAAGATAAGCCTGTCTAGCTTCAAGTATGACGGGCTGATACTGGGCCGGCAGGCGCT
CCATTGCCCAGTCGGCAGCGACATCCTTCGGCGCGATTTTGCCGGTTACTGCGCTGTACCAAATGCGGGA
CAACGTAAGCACTACATTTCGCTCATCGCCAGCCCAGTCGGGCGGCGAGTTCCATAGCGTTAAGGTTTCA
TTTAGCGCCTCAAATAGATCCTGTTCAGGAACCGGATCAAAGAGTTCCTCCGCCGCTGGACCTACCAAGG
CAACGCTATGTTCTCTTGCTTTTGTCAGCAAGATAGCCAGATCAATGTCGATCGTGGCTGGCTCGAAGAT
ACCTGCAAGAATGTCATTGCGCTGCCATTCTCCAAATTGCAGTTCGCGCTTAGCTGGATAACGCCACGGA
ATGATGTCGTCGTGCACAACAATGGTGACTTCTACAGCGCGGAGAATCTCGCTCTCTCCAGGGGAAGCCG
AAGTTTCCAAAAGGTCGTTGATCAAAGCTCGCCGCGTTGTTTCATCAAGCCTTACGGTCACCGTAACCAG
CAAATCAATATCACTGTGTGGCTTCAGGCCGCCATCCACTGCGGAGCCGTACAAATGTACGGCCAGCAAC
GTCGGTTCGAGATGGCGCTCGATGACGCCAACTACCTCTGATAGTTGAGTCGATACTTCGGCGATCACCG
CTTCCCCCATGATGTTTAACTTTGTTTTAGGGCGACTGCCCTGCTGCGTAACATCGTTGCTGCTCCATAA
CATCAAACATCGACCCACGGCGTAACGCGCTTGCTGCTTGGATGCCCGAGGCATAGACTGTACCCCAAAA
AAACATGTCATAACAAGAAGCCATGAAAACCGCCACTGCGCCGTTACCACCGCTGCGTTCGGTCAAGGTT
CTGGACCAGTTGCGTGACGGCAGTTACGCTACTTGCATTACAGCTTACGAACCGAACGAGGCTTATGTCC
ACTGGGTTCGTGCCCGAATTGATCACAGGCAGCAACGCTCTGTCATCGTTACAATCAACATGCTACCCTC
CGCGAGATCATCCGTGTTTCAAACCCGGCAGCTTAGTTGCCGTTCTTCCGAATAGCATCGGTAACATGAG
CAAAGTCTGCCGCCTTACAACGGCTCTCCCGCTGACGCCGTCCCGGACTGATGGGCTGCCTGTATCGAGT
GGTGATTTTGTGCCGAGCTGCCGGTCGGGGAGCTGTTGGCTGGCTGGTGGCAGGATATATTGTGGTGTAA
ACAAATTGACGCTTAGACAACTTAATAACACATTGCGGAATTCCGATCTAGTAACATAGATGACACCGCG
CGCGATAATTTATCCTAGTTTGCGCGCTATATTTTGTTTTCTATCGCGTATTAAATGTATAATTGCGGGA
CTCTAATCATAAAAACCCATCTCATAAATAACGTCATGCATTACATGTTAATTATTACATGCTTAACGTA
ATTCAACAGAAATTATATGATAATCATCGCAAGACCGGCAACAGGATTCAATCTTAAGAAACTTTATTGC
CAAATGTTTGAACGATCGGGGATCATCCGGGTCTGTGGCGGGAACTCCACGAAAATATCCGAACGCAGCA
AGATATCGCGGTGCATCTCGGTCTTGCCTGGGCAGTCGCCGCCGACGCCGTTGATGTGGACGCCGGGCCC
GATCATATTGTCGCTCAGGATCGTGGCGTTGTGCTTGTCGGCCGTTGCTGTCGTAATGATATCGGCACCT
TCGACCGCCTGTTCCGCAGAGATCCCGTGGGCGAAGAACTCCAGCATGAGATCCCCGCGCTGGAGGATCA
TCCAGCCGGCGTCCCGGAAAACGATTCCGAAGCCCAACCTTTCATAGAAGGCGGCGGTGGAATCGAAATC
TCGTGATGGCAGGTTGGGCGTCGCTTGGTCGGTCATTTCGAACCCCAGAGTCCCGCTCAGAAGAACTCGT
CAAGAAGGCGATAGAAGGCGATGCGCTGCGAATCGGGAGCGGCGATACCGTAAAGCACGAGGAAGCGGTC
AGCCCATTCGCCGCCAAGCTCTTCAGCAATATCACGGGTAGCCAACGCTATGTCCTGATAGCGGTCCGCC
ACACCCAGCCGGCCACAGTCGATGAATCCAGAAAAGCGGCCATTTTCCACCATGATATTCGGCAAGCAGG
CATCGCCATGGGTCACGACGAGATCATCGCCGTCGGGCATGCGCGCCTTGAGCCTGGCGAACAGTTCGGC
TGGCGCGAGCCCCTGATGCTCTTCGTCCAGATCATCCTGATCGACAAGACCGGCTTCCATCCGAGTACGT
GCTCGCTCGATGCGATGTTTCGCTTGGTGGTCGAATGGGCAGGTAGCCGGATCAAGCGTATGCAGCCGCC
GCATTGCATCAGCCATGATGGATACTTTCTCGGCAGGAGCAAGGTGAGATGACAGGAGATCCTGCCCCGG
CACTTCGCCCAATAGCAGCCAGTCCCTTCCCGCTTCAGTGACAACGTCGAGCACAGCTGCGCAAGGAACG
CCCGTCGTGGCCAGCCACGATAGCCGCGCTGCCTCGTCCTGCAGTTCATTCAGGGCACCGGACAGGTCGG
TCTTGACAAAAAGAACCGGGCGCCCCTGCGCTGACAGCCGGAACACGGCGGCATCAGAGCAGCCGATTGT
CTGTTGTGCCCAGTCATAGCCGAATAGCCTCTCCACCCAAGCGGCCGGAGAACCTGCGTGCAATCCATCT
TGTTCAATCATGCGAAACGATCCAGATCCGGTGCAGATTATTTGGATTGAGAGTGAATATGAGACTCTAA
TTGGATACCGAGGGGAATTTATGGAACGTCAGTGGAGCATTTTTGACAAGAAATATTTGCTAGCTGATAG
TGACCTTAGGCGACTTTTGAACGCGCAATAATGGTTTCTGACGTATGTGCTTAGCTCATTAAACTCCAGA
AACCCGCGGCTGAGTGGCTCCTTCAACGTTGCGGTTCTGTCAGTTCCAAACGTAAAACGGCTTGTCCCGC
GTCATCGGCGGGGGTCATAACGTGACTCCCTTAATTCTCCGCTCATGATTAGTAGCGTCGATCTAGTAAC
ATAGATGACACCGCGCGCGATAATTTATCCTAGTTTGCGCGCTATATTTTGTTTTCTATCGCGTATTAAA
TGTATAATTGCGGGACTCTAATCATAAAAACCCATCTCATAAATAACGTCATGCATTACATGTTAATTAT
TACATGCTTAACGTAATTCAACAGAAATTATATGATAATCATCGCAAGACCGGCAACAGGATTCAATCTT
AAGAAACTTTATTGCCAAATGTTTGAACGATCTGCTTGACAAGCTCACACCTTCCTCTTCTTCTTGGGGT
CAGCCCTGCTGTCTCCACCGAGCTGAGAGAGGTCGATTCTTGTTTCATAGAGCCCCGTAATTGACTGATG
AATCAGTGTGGCGTCCAGGACCTCCTTTGTAGAGGTGTACCGCTTTCTGTCTATGGTGGTGTCGAAGTAC
TTGAAGGCTGCAGGCGCGCCCAAGTTGGTCAGAGTAAACAAGTGGATAATGTTTTCTGCCTGCTCCCTGA
TGGGCTTATCCCTGTGCTTATTGTAAGCAGAAAGCACCTTATCGAGGTTAGCGTCGGCGAGGATCACTCT
TTTGGAGAATTCGCTTATTTGCTCGATGATCTCATCAAGGTAGTGTTTGTGTTGTTCCACGAACAGCTGC
TTCTGCTCATTATCTTCGGGAGATCCTTTGAGCTTTTCATAGTGGCTGGCCAGATACAAGAAATTAACGT
ATTTAGAGGGCAGTGCCAGCTCGTTACCTTTCTGCAGCTCGCCCGCACTAGCGAGCATTCGTTTCCGGCC
GTTTTCAAGCTCAAAGAGAGAGTACTTGGGAAGCTTAATGATGAGGTCTTTTTTGACCTCTTTATATCCT
TTCGCCTCGAGAAAGTCGATGGGGTTTTTTTCGAAGCTTGATCGCTCCATGATTGTGATGCCCAGCAGTT
CCTTGACGCTTTTGAGTTTTTTAGACTTCCCTTTCTCCACTTTGGCCACAACCAGTACACTGTAAGCGAC
TGTAGGAGAATCGAATCCGCCGTATTTCTTGGGGTCCCAATCTTTTTTGCGTGCGATCAGCTTGTCGCTG
TTCCTTTTCGGGAGGATACTTTCCTTGGAGAAGCCTCCGGTCTGTACTTCGGTCTTTTTAACGATGTTCA
CCTGCGGCATGGACAGGACCTTCCGGACTGTCGCGAAATCCCTACCCTTGTCCCACACGATTTCTCCTGT
TTCTCCGTTTGTTTCGATAAGTGGTCGCTTCCGAATCTCTCCATTGGCCAGTGTAATCTCGGTCTTGAAA
AAATTCATAATATTGCTGTAAAAGAAGTACTTAGCGGTGGCCTTGCCTATTTCCTGCTCAGACTTTGCGA
TCATTTTCCTAACATCGTACACTTTATAGTCTCCGTAAACAAATTCAGATTCAAGCTTGGGATATTTTTT
GATAAGTGCAGTGCCTACCACTGCATTCAGGTAGGCATCATGCGCATGGTGGTAATTGTTGATCTCTCTC
ACCTTATAAAACTGAAAGTCCTTTCTGAAATCTGAAACCAGCTTAGACTTCAGAGTAATAACTTTCACCT
CTCGAATCAGTTTGTCATTTTCATCGTACTTGGTGTTCATGCGTGAATCGAGAATTTGGGCCACGTGCTT
GGTGATCTGGCGTGTCTCAACAAGCTGCCTTTTGATGAAGCCGGCTTTATCCAACTCAGACAGGCCACCT
CGTTCAGCCTTAGTCAGATTATCGAACTTCCGTTGTGTGATCAGTTTGGCGTTCAGCAGCTGCCGCCAAT
AATTTTTCATTTTCTTGACAACTTCTTCTGAGGGGACGTTATCACTCTTCCCTCTATTTTTATCGGATCT
TGTCAACACTTTATTATCAATAGAATCATCTTTGAGAAAAGACTGGGGCACGATATGATCCACGTCGTAG
TCGGAGAGCCGATTGATGTCCAGTTCCTGATCCACGTACATGTCCCTGCCGTTCTGCAGGTAGTACAGGT
AGAGCTTCTCATTCTGAAGCTGGGTGTTTTCAACTGGGTGTTCCTTAAGGATTTGGGACCCCAGTTCTTT
TATACCCTCTTCAATCCTCTTCATCCTTTCCCTACTGTTCTTCTGTCCCTTCTGGGTAGTTTGGTTCTCT
CGGGCCATCTCGATAACGATATTCTCGGGCTTATGCCTTCCCATTACTTTGACGAGTTCATCCACGACCT
TAACGGTCTGCAGTATTCCCTTTTTGATAGCTGGGCTACCTGCAAGATTAGCGATGTGCTCGTGGAGACT
GTCCCCCTGGCCAGAAACTTGTGCTTTCTGGATGTCCTCCTTAAAGGTGAGAGAGTCATCATGGATCAAC
TGCATGAAGTTCCGGTTGGCAAATCCATCGGACTTAAGAAAATCCAGGATTGTCTTTCCACTCTGCTTGT
CTCGGATCCCATTGATCAGTTTTCTTGACAGCCGCCCCCATCCTGTATATCGGCGCCTCTTGAGCTGTTT
CATGACTTTGTCGTCGAAGAGATGAGCGTAAGTTTTCAAGCGTTCTTCAATCATCTCCCTATCTTCAAAC
AACGTAAGGGTGAGGACAATGTCCTCAAGAATGTCCTCGTTCTCCTCATTGTCCAGGAAGTCCTTGTCTT
TAATGATTTTCAGGAGATCGTGATACGTTCCCAGGGATGCGTTGAAGCGATCCTCCACTCCGCTGATTTC
AACAGAGTCGAAACATTCAATCTTTTTGAAATAATCTTCTTTGAGCTGTTTCACGGTAACTTTCCGGTTC
GTCTTGAAGAGGAGGTCCACGATAGCTTTCTTCTGCTCTCCAGACAGGAATGCTGGCTTTCTCATCCCTT
CTGTGACGTATTTGACCTTGGTGAGCTCGTTATAAACTGTGAAGTACTCGTACAGCAGAGAGTGTTTAGG
AAGCACCTTTTCGTTAGGCAGATTTTTATCAAAGTTAGTCATCCTTTCGATGAAGGACTGGGCAGAGGCC
CCCTTATCCACGACTTCCTCGAAGTTCCAGGGAGTGATAGTCTCTTCTGATTTGCGAGTCATCCACGCGA
ATCTGGAATTTCCCCGGGCGAGGGGGCCTACATAGTAGGGTATCCGAAATGTGAGGATTTTCTCAATCTT
TTCCCTGTTATCTTTCAAAAAGGGGTAGAAATCCTCTTGCCGCCTGAGGATAGCGTGCAGTTCGCCCAGG
TGAATCTGGTGGGGGATGCTTCCATTGTCGAAAGTGCGCTGTTTGCGCAACAGATCTTCTCTGTTAAGCT
TTACCAGCAGCTCCTCGGTGCCGTCCATTTTTTCCAAGATGGGCTTAATAAATTTGTAAAATTCCTCCTG
GCTTGCTCCGCCGTCAATGTATCCGGCGTAGCCATTTTTAGACTGATCGAAGAAAATTTCCTTGTACTTC
TCAGGCAGTTGCTGTCTGACAAGGGCCTTCAGCAAAGTCAAGTCTTGGTGGTGCTCATCATAGCGCTTGA
TCATACTAGCGCTCAGCGGAGCTTTGGTGATCTCCGTGTTCACTCGCAGAATATCACTCAGCAGAATGGC
GTCTGACAGGTTCTTTGCCGCCAAAAAAAGGTCTGCGTACTGGTCGCCGATCTGGGCCAGCAGATTGTCG
AGATCATCATCGTAGGTGTCTTTGCTCAGTTGAAGCTTGGCATCTTCGGCCAGGTCGAAGTTAGATTTAA
AGTTGGGGGTCAGCCCGAGTGACAGGGCGATAAGATTACCAAACAGGCCGTTCTTCTTCTCCCCAGGGAG
CTGTGCGATGAGGTTTTCGAGCCGCCGGGATTTGGACAGCCTAGCGCTCAGGATTGCTTTGGCGTCAACT
CCGGATGCGTTGATCGGGTTCTCTTCGAAAAGCTGATTGTAAGTCTGAACCAGTTGGATAAAGAGTTTGT
CGACATCGCTGTTGTCTGGGTTCAGGTCCCCCTCGATGAGGAAGTGTCCCCGAAATTTGATCATATGCGC
CAGCGCGAGATAGATCAACCGCAAGTCAGCCTTATCAGTACTGTCTACAAGCTTCTTCCTCAGATGATAT
ATGGTTGGGTACTTTTCATGGTACGCCACCTCGTCCACGATATTGCCAAAGATTGGGTGGCGCTCGTGCT
TTTTATCCTCCTCCACCAAAAAGGACTCCTCCAGCCTATGGAAGAAAGAGTCATCCACCTTAGCCATCTC
ATTACTAAAGATCTCCTGCAGGTAGCAGATCCGATTCTTTCTGCGGGTATATCTGCGCCGTGCTGTTCTT
TTGAGCCGCGTGGCTTCGGCCGTCTCCCCGGAGTCGAACAGGAGGGCGCCAATGAGGTTCTTCTTTATGC
TGTGGCGATCGGTATTGCCCAGAACTTTGAATTTTTTGCTCGGCACCTTGTACTCGTCCGTAATGACGGC
CCAGCCGACGCTGTTTGTGCCGATAGCGAGCCCAATGGAGTACTTCTTGTCCATGCCACCAACCTTCCGC
TTCTTCTTAGGAGCCATTGTATCGATAATTGTAAATGTAATTGTAATGTTGTTTGTTGTTTGTTGTTGTT
GGTAATTGTTGTAAAAATGAGCTCTTATACTCGAGCGTGTCCTCTCCAAATGAAATGAACTTCCTTATAT
AGAGGAAGGGTCTTGCGAAGGATAGTGGGATTGTGCGTCATCCCTTACGTCAGTGGAGATGTCACATCAA
TCCACTTGCTTTGTAGACGTGGTTGGAACCTCTTCTTTTTCCACGATGCTCCTCGTGGGTGGGGGTCCAT
CTTTGGGACCACTGTCGGCAGAGAGATCTTGAATGATAGCCTTTCCTTTATCGCAATGATGGCATTTGTA
GGAGCCACCTTCCTTTTCTACTGTCCTTTCGATGAAGTGACAGATAGCTGGGCAATGGAATCCGAGGAGG
TTTCCCGAAATTATCCTTTGTTGAAAAGTCTCAATAGCCCTTTGATCTTCTGAGACTGTATCTTTGACAT
TTTTGGAGTAGACCAGAGTGTCGTGCTCCACCATGTTATCACATCAATCCACTTGCTTTGTAGACGTGGT
TGGAACCTCTTCTTTTTCCACGATGCTCCTCGTGGGTGGGGGTCCATCTTTGGGACCACTGTCGGCAGAG
AGATCTTGAATGATAGCCTTTCCTTTATCGCAATGATGGCATTTGTAGGAGCCACCTTCCTTTTCTACTG
TCCTTTCGATGAAGTGACAGATAGCTGGGCAATGGAATCCGAGGAGGTTTCCCGAAATTATCCTTTGTTG
AAAAGTCTCAATAGCCCTTTGATCTTCTGAGACTGTATCTTTGACATTTTTGGAGTAGACCAGAGTGTCG
TGCTCCACCATGTTGACCTCCAAGCTTGAATTCTTGCAGAGACCTGAGACGTTGATCGGCACGTAAGAGG
TTCCAACTTTCACCATAATGAAATAAGATCACTACCGGGCGTATTTTTTGAGTTATCGAGATTTTCAGGA
GCTAAGGAAGCTAAAATGGAGAAAAAAATCACTGGATATACCACCGTTGATATATCCCAATGGCATCGTA
AAGAACATTTTGAGGCATTTCAGTCAGTTGCTCAATGTACCTATAACCAGACCGTTCAGCTGGATATTAC
GGCCTTTTTAAAGACCGTAAAGAAAAATAAGCACAAGTTTTATCCGGCCTTTATTCACATTCTTGCCCGC
CTGATGAATGCTCATCCGGAATTCCGTATGGCAATGAAAGACGGTGAGCTGGTGATATGGGATAGTGTTC
ACCCTTGTTACACCGTTTTCCATGAGCAAACTGAAACGTTTTCATCGCTCTGGAGTGAATACCACGACGA
TTTCCGGCAGTTTCTACACATATATTCGCAAGATGTGGCGTGTTACGGTGAAAACCTGGCCTATTTCCCT
AAAGGGTTTATTGAGAATATGTTTTTCGTCTCAGCCAATCCCTGGGTGAGTTTCACCAGTTTTGATTTAA
ACGTGGCCAATATGGACAACTTCTTCGCCCCCGTTTTCACCATGGGCAAATATTATACGCAAGGCGACAA
GGTGCTGATGCCGCTGGCGATTCAGGTTCATCATGCCGTCTGTGATGGCTTCCATGTCGGCAGAATGCTT
AATGAATTACAACAGTACTGCGATGAGTGGCAGGGCGGGGCGTAATCGCGTGGATCCGGCTTACTAAAAG
CCAGATAACAGTATGCGTATTTGCGCGCTGATTTTTGCGGTATAAGAATATATACTGATATGTATACCCG
AAGTATGTCAAAAAGAGGTATGCTATGAAGCAGCGTATTACAGTGACAGTTGACAGCGACAGCTATCAGT
TGCTCAAGGCATATATGATGTCAATATCTCCGGTCTGGTAAGCACAACCATGCAGAATGAAGCCCGTCGT
CTGCGTGCCGAACGCTGGAAAGCGGAAAATCAGGAAGGGATGGCTGAGGTCGCCCGGTTTATTGAAATGA
ACGGCTCTTTTGCTGACGAGAACAGGGGCTGGTGAAATGCAGTTTAAGGTTTACACCTATAAAAGAGAGA
GCCGTTATCGTCTGTTTGTGGATGTACAGAGTGATATTATTGACACGCCCGGGCGACGGATGGTGATCCC
CCTGGCCAGTGCACGTCTGCTGTCAGATAAAGTCTCCCGTGAACTTTACCCGGTGGTGCATATCGGGGAT
GAAAGCTGGCGCATGATGACCACCGATATGGCCAGTGTGCCGGTTTCCGTTATCGGGGAAGAAGTGGCTG
ATCTCAGCCACCGCGAAAATGACATCAAAAACGCCATTAACCTGATGTTCTGGGGAATATAAATGTCAGG
CTCCCTTATACACAGCCAGTCGGTCTCAGCTT
Features (pLannotate 1.2.2; 26 found; start..end, strand, type, name):
     59..218     +  polyA_signal   CaMV poly(A) signal (fragment): cauliflower mosaic virus polyadenylation signal
    302..326     +  misc_feature   RB T-DNA repeat: right border repeat from nopaline C58 T-DNA
    666..1067    +  CDS            Y4CG_SINFN (fragment): Protein inferred from homology: Swiss-Prot protein existence level 3. From Sinorhizobium fredii (strain NBRC 101917 / NGR234).
   1627..2256    +  CDS            pVS1 StaA: stability protein from the Pseudomonas plasmid pVS1 (Heeb et al., 2000)
   2689..3757    +  CDS            pVS1 RepA (fragment): replication protein from the Pseudomonas plasmid pVS1 (Heeb et al., 2000)
   3823..4017    +  rep_origin     pVS1 oriV: origin of replication for the Pseudomonas plasmid pVS1 (Heeb et al., 2000)
   4220..4259    +  CDS            rop (fragment): Rop protein, which maintains plasmids at low copy number; rop
   4361..4501    +  misc_feature   bom: basis of mobility region from pBR322
   4687..5275    -  rep_origin     ori: high-copy-number ColE1/pMB1/pBR322/pUC origin of replication
   5519..6306    -  CDS            SmR (fragment): aminoglycoside adenylyltransferase (Murphy, 1985); aadA; confers resistance to spectinomycin and streptomycin
   6317..6373    -  CDS            GmR (fragment): gentamycin acetyltransferase; aacC1; confers resistance to gentamycin
   6463..6600    +  CDS            int (fragment): INT2_ECOLX - Protein inferred from homology: Swiss-Prot protein existence level 3. Putative integrase believed to be involved in the insertion of antibiotic resistance genes into plasmids and transposons. From Escherichia coli.
   6838..6862    +  misc_feature   LB T-DNA repeat: left border repeat from nopaline C58 T-DNA
   6905..7157    -  terminator     NOS terminator: nopaline synthase terminator and poly(A) signal
   7164..7370    -  CDS            ocd (fragment): OCD_AGRFC - Experimental evidence at protein level: Swiss-Prot protein existence level 1. Catalyzes the conversion of L-ornithine into L-proline with release of ammonia. Is involved in the utilization of nopaline, a catabolic pathway that proceeds through L-arginine and L-ornithine to L-proline. Nopaline is a predominant opine in plant cells transformed with Ti plasmid pTiC58. From Agrobacterium fabrum (strain C58 / ATCC 33970) (Agrobacterium tumefaciens (strain C58)).
   7377..7526    -  CDS            ble (fragment): BLE_KLEPN - Experimental evidence at protein level: Swiss-Prot protein existence level 1. Binding protein with a strong affinity to the bleomycin family of antibiotics. Binds to CL990; an antimitotic-antibiotic compound. From Klebsiella pneumoniae.
   7547..8341    -  CDS            NeoR/KanR: aminoglycoside phosphotransferase from Tn5; aph(3')-II (or nptII); confers resistance to neomycin, kanamycin, and G418 (Geneticin®)
   8362..8545    -  promoter       NOS promoter: nopaline synthase promoter NOS promoter
   8670..8922    -  terminator     NOS terminator: nopaline synthase terminator and poly(A) signal
   8971..13074   -  CDS            Cas9: Cas9 (Csn1) endonuclease from the Streptococcus pyogenes Type II CRISPR/Cas system generates RNA-guided double strand breaks in DNA
  13116..13169   -  misc_feature   TMV Ω: translational enhancer from the tobacco mosaic virus 5'-leader sequence (Gallie et al., 1988)
  13194..13870   -  promoter       CaMV 35S promoter (enhanced): cauliflower mosaic virus 35S promoter with a duplicated enhancer region
  13983..14085   +  promoter       cat promoter: promoter of the E. coli cat gene encoding chloramphenicol acetyltransferase
  14086..14745   +  CDS            CmR: chloramphenicol acetyltransferase; cat; confers resistance to chloramphenicol
  14924..15082   +  CDS            ccdA (fragment): CCDA_ECO57 - Also known as H, letA. Experimental evidence at protein level: Swiss-Prot protein existence level 1. Antitoxin component of a type II toxin-antitoxin (TA) system which inhibits the post-segregational killing (PSK) of plasmid-free cells, also referred to as a plasmid addiction system. Binds to and blocks the activity of CcdB; will also remove bound CcdB protein from the CcdB-GyrA complex by forming a CcdA-CcdB complex, a process termed rejuvenation. Functions as a transcriptional corepressor for the ccdAB operon, repression also requires CcdB (By similarity). From Escherichia coli
  15087..15389   +  CDS            ccdB: CCDB_ECOLI - Also known as G, letB, letD. Experimental evidence at protein level: Swiss-Prot protein existence level 1. Toxic component of a type II toxin-antitoxin (TA) system, functioning in plasmid maintainence. Responsible for the post- segregational killing (PSK) of plasmid-free cells, also referred to as a plasmid addiction system. Half-life of over 2 hours. Cell killing by CcdB is accompanied by filamentation, defects in chromosome and plasmid segregation, defects in cell division, formation of anucleate cells, decreased DNA synthesis and plasmid loss. Interferes with the activity of DN
