[The description below was written by a language model from this plasmid's Addgene catalogue record and pLannotate feature annotations shown in this document.]
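Description:
pDGE76 is a binary T-DNA vector of about 15.4 kb, built on the pVM_BGW backbone, for Agrobacterium-mediated plant transformation and CRISPR genome editing. It serves as a recipient plasmid for multiplexed guide RNA assembly in a toolkit aimed at dicotyledonous plants. The backbone combines a ColE1/pBR322-type origin with a bom site for propagation in E. coli, and the pVS1 oriV, RepA and StaA functions for stable replication in Agrobacterium. Bacterial selection relies on the aadA spectinomycin/streptomycin resistance gene. Nopaline-type left and right border repeats delimit the region transferred into the plant genome.

The T-DNA carries three modules. Next to the left border, a NOS promoter drives nptII, followed by a NOS terminator according to the feature table, providing kanamycin selection of transformed plants. The second module expresses Streptococcus pyogenes Cas9 from an enhanced (duplicated-enhancer) CaMV 35S promoter with the TMV Ω translational leader and a NOS terminator. The record specifies the D10A mutation, which inactivates the RuvC domain, so the enzyme nicks one strand rather than making double-strand breaks. Such nickases are generally used with paired guides. The third module is a placeholder ("dummy") cassette containing chloramphenicol resistance and the ccdB toxin gene, flanked by BsaI sites. Type IIS (Golden Gate-style) cloning replaces this cassette with guide RNA expression units, and loss of ccdB counterselects against unmodified vector in standard strains. For this reason the empty plasmid must be maintained in a ccdB-tolerant strain, where it also confers chloramphenicol resistance. No guide RNA units are present in the plasmid as deposited.
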