Addgene plasmid #80578: pDGE76
Purpose: recipient plasmid [multiplexing, nickase]; p35S:Cas9 D10A, nptII
Depositing lab: Johannes Stuttmann. Depositing organization: Martin-Luther-Universitaet Halle-Wittenberg, Faculty of Medicine. Publication: Generation of chromosomal deletions in dicotyledonous plants employing a user-friendly genome editing toolkit. Ordon J, Gantner J, Kemna J, Schwalgun L, Reschke M, Streubel J, Boch J, Stuttmann J. Plant J. 2016 Aug 31. doi: 10.1111/tpj.13319. PubMed 27579989.
Backbone
  Vector backbone: pVM_BGW
  Backbone manufacturer: 6800
  Total vector size (bp): 15400
  Vector type: Plant Expression, CRISPR
Growth in bacteria
  Bacterial resistance: Chloramphenicol and Spectinomycin, 25 & 50 μg/mL
  Growth temperature: 37°C
  Growth strain: ccdB Survival
  Copy number: High Copy
Gene/Insert 1
  Gene/Insert name: pnos:nptII-tmos (alt name: Kanamycin resistance, plant selectable)
  Species: E. coli
  Insert size (bp): 1800
Gene/Insert 2
  Gene/Insert name: p2x35S:Cas9 D10A-tnos (alt name: Cas9 nickase)
  Species: Streptococcus pyogenes
  Insert size (bp): 5300
  Mutation: D10A
Gene/Insert 3
  Gene/Insert name: BsaI-ccdB_CmR-BsaI (alt name: dummy)
  Insert size (bp): 1500
Terms and licenses: Academic/Nonprofit Terms; Industry Terms: Not Available to Industry
How to cite: pDGE76 was a gift from Johannes Stuttmann (Addgene plasmid # 80578 ; http://n2t.net/addgene:80578 ; RRID:Addgene_80578)
