>Addgene plasmid #80578 | pDGE76 | addgene partial sequence | sequence record 155703 | hDNMT3A-F 5'-ctgcagccttcaagtacttcgacacc-3'
AGAAAGCGGTACACCTCTACAAAGGAGGTCCTGGACGCCACACTGATTCATCAGTCAATTACGGGGCTCT
ATGAAACAAGAATCGACCTCTCTCAGCTCGGTGGAGACAGCAGGGCTGACCCCAAGAAGAAGAGGAAGGT
GTGAGCTTGTCAAGCAGATCGTTCAAACATTTGGCAATAAAGTTTCTTAAGATTGAATCCTGTTGCCGGT
CTTGCGATGATTATCATATAATTTCTGTTGAATTACGTTAAGCATGTAATAATTAACATGTAATGCATGA
CGTTATTTATGAGATGGGTTTTTATGATTAGAGTCCCGCAATTATACATTTAATACGCGATAGAAAACAA
AATATAGCGCGCAAACTAGGATAAATTATCGCGCGCGGTGTCATCTATGTTACTAGATCGACGCTACTAA
TCATGAGCGGAGAATTAAGGGAGTCACGTTATGACCCCCGCCGATGACGCGGGACAAGCCGTTTTACGTT
TGGAACTGACAGAACCGCAACGTTGAAGGAGCCACTCAGCCGCGGGTTTCTGGAGTTTAATGAGCTAAGC
ACATACGTCAGAAACCATTATTGCGCGTTCAAAAGTCGCCTAAGGTCACTATCAGCTAGCAAATATTTCT
TGTCAAAAATGCTCCACTGACGTTCCATAAATTCCCCTCGGTATCCAATTAGAGTCTCATATTCACTCTC
AATCCAAATAATCTGCACCGGATCTGGATCGTTTCGCATGATTGAACAAGATGGATTGCACGCAGGTTCT
CCGGCCGCTTGGGTGGAGAGGCTATTCGGCTATGACTGGGCACAACAGACAATCGGCTGCTCTGATGCCG
CCGTGTTCCGGCTGTCAGCGCAGGGGCGCCCGGTTCTTTTTGTCAAGACCGACCTGTCCGGTGCCCTGAA
TGAACTGCAGGACGAGGCAGCG
