>Addgene plasmid #80578 | pDGE76 | addgene partial sequence | sequence record 155705 | CAT-R 5'-GCAACTGACTGAAATGCCTC-3'
GCCATTGGGATATATCAACGGTGGTATATCCAGTGATTTTTTTCTCCATTTTAGCTTCCTTAGCTCCTGA
AAATCTCGATAACTCAAAAAATACGCCCGGTAGTGATCTTATTTCATTATGGTGAAAGTTGGAACCTCTT
ACGTGCCGATCAACGTCTCAGGTCTCTGCAAGAATTCAAGCTTGGAGGTCAACATGGTGGAGCACGACAC
TCTGGTCTACTCCAAAAATGTCAAAGATACAGTCTCAGAAGATCAAAGGGCTATTGAGACTTTTCAACAA
AGGATAATTTCGGGAAACCTCCTCGGATTCCATTGCCCAGCTATCTGTCACTTCATCGAAAGGACAGTAG
AAAAGGAAGGTGGCTCCTACAAATGCCATCATTGCGATAAAGGAAAGGCTATCATTCAAGATCTCTCTGC
CGACAGTGGTCCCAAAGATGGACCCCCACCCACGAGGAGCATCGTGGAAAAAGAAGAGGTTCCAACCACG
TCTACAAAGCAAGTGGATTGATGTGATAACATGGTGGAGCACGACACTCTGGTCTACTCCAAAAATGTCA
AAGATACAGTCTCAGAAGATCAAAGGGCTATTGAGACTTTTCAACAAAGGATAATTTCGGGAAACCTCCT
CGGATTCCATTGCCCAGCTATCTGTCACTTCATCGAAAGGACAGTAGAAAAGGAAGGTGGCTCCTACAAA
TGCCATCATTGCGATAAAGGAAAGGCTATCATTCAAGATCTCTCTGCCGACAGTGGTCCCAAAGATGGAC
CCCCACCCACGAGGAGCATCGTGGAAAAAGAAGAGGTTCCAACCACGTCTACAAAGCAAGTGGATTGATG
TGACATCTCCACTGACGTAAGGGATGACGCACAATCCCACTATCCTTCGCAAGACCCTTCCTCTATATAA
GGAAGTTCATTTCATTTGGAGAGGACACGCTCGAGTATAAGAGCTCATTTT
